>Addgene plasmid #217443 | LCV2 control | addgene full sequence | sequence record 426696 | Addgene NGS Result
ATTTATGCAGAGGCCGAGGCCGCCTCTGCCTCTGAGCTATTCCAGAAGTAGTGAGGAGGCTTTTTTGGAG
GCCTAGGCTTTTGCAAAAAGCTCCCGGGAGCTTGTATATCCATTTTCGGATCTGATCAGCACGTGTTGAC
AATTAATCATCGGCATAGTATATCGGCATAGTATAATACGACAAGGTGAGGAACTAAACCATGGCCAAGT
TGACCAGTGCCGTTCCGGTGCTCACCGCGCGCGACGTCGCCGGAGCGGTCGAGTTCTGGACCGACCGGCT
CGGGTTCTCCCGGGACTTCGTGGAGGACGACTTCGCCGGTGTGGTCCGGGACGACGTGACCCTGTTCATC
AGCGCGGTCCAGGACCAGGTGGTGCCGGACAACACCCTGGCCTGGGTGTGGGTGCGCGGCCTGGACGAGC
TGTACGCCGAGTGGTCGGAGGTCGTGTCCACGAACTTCCGGGACGCCTCCGGGCCGGCCATGACCGAGAT
CGGCGAGCAGCCGTGGGGGCGGGAGTTCGCCCTGCGCGACCCGGCCGGCAACTGCGTGCACTTCGTGGCC
GAGGAGCAGGACTGACACGTGCTACGAGATTTCGATTCCACCGCCGCCTTCTATGAAAGGTTGGGCTTCG
GAATCGTTTTCCGGGACGCCGGCTGGATGATCCTCCAGCGCGGGGATCTCATGCTGGAGTTCTTCGCCCA
CCCCAACTTGTTTATTGCAGCTTATAATGGTTACAAATAAAGCAATAGCATCACAAATTTCACAAATAAA
GCATTTTTTTCACTGCATTCTAGTTGTGGTTTGTCCAAACTCATCAATGTATCTTATCATGTCTGTATAC
CGTCGACCTCTAGCTAGAGCTTGGCGTAATCATGGTCATAGCTGTTTCCTGTGTGAAATTGTTATCCGCT
CACAATTCCACACAACATACGAGCCGGAAGCATAAAGTGTAAAGCCTGGGGTGCCTAATGAGTGAGCTAA
CTCACATTAATTGCGTTGCGCTCACTGCCCGCTTTCCAGTCGGGAAACCTGTCGTGCCAGCTGCATTAAT
GAATCGGCCAACGCGCGGGGAGAGGCGGTTTGCGTATTGGGCGCTCTTCCGCTTCCTCGCTCACTGACTC
GCTGCGCTCGGTCGTTCGGCTGCGGCGAGCGGTATCAGCTCACTCAAAGGCGGTAATACGGTTATCCACA
GAATCAGGGGATAACGCAGGAAAGAACATGTGAGCAAAAGGCCAGCAAAAGGCCAGGAACCGTAAAAAGG
CCGCGTTGCTGGCGTTTTTCCATAGGCTCCGCCCCCCTGACGAGCATCACAAAAATCGACGCTCAAGTCA
GAGGTGGCGAAACCCGACAGGACTATAAAGATACCAGGCGTTTCCCCCTGGAAGCTCCCTCGTGCGCTCT
CCTGTTCCGACCCTGCCGCTTACCGGATACCTGTCCGCCTTTCTCCCTTCGGGAAGCGTGGCGCTTTCTC
ATAGCTCACGCTGTAGGTATCTCAGTTCGGTGTAGGTCGTTCGCTCCAAGCTGGGCTGTGTGCACGAACC
CCCCGTTCAGCCCGACCGCTGCGCCTTATCCGGTAACTATCGTCTTGAGTCCAACCCGGTAAGACACGAC
TTATCGCCACTGGCAGCAGCCACTGGTAACAGGATTAGCAGAGCGAGGTATGTAGGCGGTGCTACAGAGT
TCTTGAAGTGGTGGCCTAACTACGGCTACACTAGAAGAACAGTATTTGGTATCTGCGCTCTGCTGAAGCC
AGTTACCTTCGGAAAAAGAGTTGGTAGCTCTTGATCCGGCAAACAAACCACCGCTGGTAGCGGTGGTTTT
TTTGTTTGCAAGCAGCAGATTACGCGCAGAAAAAAAGGATCTCAAGAAGATCCTTTGATCTTTTCTACGG
GGTCTGACGCTCAGTGGAACGAAAACTCACGTTAAGGGATTTTGGTCATGAGATTATCAAAAAGGATCTT
CACCTAGATCCTTTTAAATTAAAAATGAAGTTTTAAATCAATCTAAAGTATATATGAGTAAACTTGGTCT
GACAGTTACCAATGCTTAATCAGTGAGGCACCTATCTCAGCGATCTGTCTATTTCGTTCATCCATAGTTG
CCTGACTCCCCGTCGTGTAGATAACTACGATACGGGAGGGCTTACCATCTGGCCCCAGTGCTGCAATGAT
ACCGCGAGACCCACGCTCACCGGCTCCAGATTTATCAGCAATAAACCAGCCAGCCGGAAGGGCCGAGCGC
AGAAGTGGTCCTGCAACTTTATCCGCCTCCATCCAGTCTATTAATTGTTGCCGGGAAGCTAGAGTAAGTA
GTTCGCCAGTTAATAGTTTGCGCAACGTTGTTGCCATTGCTACAGGCATCGTGGTGTCACGCTCGTCGTT
TGGTATGGCTTCATTCAGCTCCGGTTCCCAACGATCAAGGCGAGTTACATGATCCCCCATGTTGTGCAAA
AAAGCGGTTAGCTCCTTCGGTCCTCCGATCGTTGTCAGAAGTAAGTTGGCCGCAGTGTTATCACTCATGG
TTATGGCAGCACTGCATAATTCTCTTACTGTCATGCCATCCGTAAGATGCTTTTCTGTGACTGGTGAGTA
CTCAACCAAGTCATTCTGAGAATAGTGTATGCGGCGACCGAGTTGCTCTTGCCCGGCGTCAATACGGGAT
AATACCGCGCCACATAGCAGAACTTTAAAAGTGCTCATCATTGGAAAACGTTCTTCGGGGCGAAAACTCT
CAAGGATCTTACCGCTGTTGAGATCCAGTTCGATGTAACCCACTCGTGCACCCAACTGATCTTCAGCATC
TTTTACTTTCACCAGCGTTTCTGGGTGAGCAAAAACAGGAAGGCAAAATGCCGCAAAAAAGGGAATAAGG
GCGACACGGAAATGTTGAATACTCATACTCTTCCTTTTTCAATATTATTGAAGCATTTATCAGGGTTATT
GTCTCATGAGCGGATACATATTTGAATGTATTTAGAAAAATAAACAAATAGGGGTTCCGCGCACATTTCC
CCGAAAAGTGCCACCTGACGTCGACGGATCGGGAGATCTCCCGATCCCCTATGGTGCACTCTCAGTACAA
TCTGCTCTGATGCCGCATAGTTAAGCCAGTATCTGCTCCCTGCTTGTGTGTTGGAGGTCGCTGAGTAGTG
CGCGAGCAAAATTTAAGCTACAACAAGGCAAGGCTTGACCGACAATTGCATGAAGAATCTGCTTAGGGTT
AGGCGTTTTGCGCTGCTTCGCGATGTACGGGCCAGATATACGCGTTGACATTGATTATTGACTAGTTATT
AATAGTAATCAATTACGGGGTCATTAGTTCATAGCCCATATATGGAGTTCCGCGTTACATAACTTACGGT
AAATGGCCCGCCTGGCTGACCGCCCAACGACCCCCGCCCATTGACGTCAATAATGACGTATGTTCCCATA
GTAACGCCAATAGGGACTTTCCATTGACGTCAATGGGTGGAGTATTTACGGTAAACTGCCCACTTGGCAG
TACATCAAGTGTATCATATGCCAAGTACGCCCCCTATTGACGTCAATGACGGTAAATGGCCCGCCTGGCA
TTATGCCCAGTACATGACCTTATGGGACTTTCCTACTTGGCAGTACATCTACGTATTAGTCATCGCTATT
ACCATGGTGATGCGGTTTTGGCAGTACATCAATGGGCGTGGATAGCGGTTTGACTCACGGGGATTTCCAA
GTCTCCACCCCATTGACGTCAATGGGAGTTTGTTTTGGCACCAAAATCAACGGGACTTTCCAAAATGTCG
TAACAACTCCGCCCCATTGACGCAAATGGGCGGTAGGCGTGTACGGTGGGAGGTCTATATAAGCAGCGCG
TTTTGCCTGTACTGGGTCTCTCTGGTTAGACCAGATCTGAGCCTGGGAGCTCTCTGGCTAACTAGGGAAC
CCACTGCTTAAGCCTCAATAAAGCTTGCCTTGAGTGCTTCAAGTAGTGTGTGCCCGTCTGTTGTGTGACT
CTGGTAACTAGAGATCCCTCAGACCCTTTTAGTCAGTGTGGAAAATCTCTAGCAGTGGCGCCCGAACAGG
GACTTGAAAGCGAAAGGGAAACCAGAGGAGCTCTCTCGACGCAGGACTCGGCTTGCTGAAGCGCGCACGG
CAAGAGGCGAGGGGCGGCGACTGGTGAGTACGCCAAAAATTTTGACTAGCGGAGGCTAGAAGGAGAGAGA
TGGGTGCGAGAGCGTCAGTATTAAGCGGGGGAGAATTAGATCGCGATGGGAAAAAATTCGGTTAAGGCCA
GGGGGAAAGAAAAAATATAAATTAAAACATATAGTATGGGCAAGCAGGGAGCTAGAACGATTCGCAGTTA
ATCCTGGCCTGTTAGAAACATCAGAAGGCTGTAGACAAATACTGGGACAGCTACAACCATCCCTTCAGAC
AGGATCAGAAGAACTTAGATCATTATATAATACAGTAGCAACCCTCTATTGTGTGCATCAAAGGATAGAG
ATAAAAGACACCAAGGAAGCTTTAGACAAGATAGAGGAAGAGCAAAACAAAAGTAAGACCACCGCACAGC
AAGCGGCCGCTGATCTTCAGACCTGGAGGAGGAGATATGAGGGACAATTGGAGAAGTGAATTATATAAAT
ATAAAGTAGTAAAAATTGAACCATTAGGAGTAGCACCCACCAAGGCAAAGAGAAGAGTGGTGCAGAGAGA
AAAAAGAGCAGTGGGAATAGGAGCTTTGTTCCTTGGGTTCTTGGGAGCAGCAGGAAGCACTATGGGCGCA
GCGTCAATGACGCTGACGGTACAGGCCAGACAATTATTGTCTGGTATAGTGCAGCAGCAGAACAATTTGC
TGAGGGCTATTGAGGCGCAACAGCATCTGTTGCAACTCACAGTCTGGGGCATCAAGCAGCTCCAGGCAAG
AATCCTGGCTGTGGAAAGATACCTAAAGGATCAACAGCTCCTGGGGATTTGGGGTTGCTCTGGAAAACTC
ATTTGCACCACTGCTGTGCCTTGGAATGCTAGTTGGAGTAATAAATCTCTGGAACAGATTTGGAATCACA
CGACCTGGATGGAGTGGGACAGAGAAATTAACAATTACACAAGCTTAATACACTCCTTAATTGAAGAATC
GCAAAACCAGCAAGAAAAGAATGAACAAGAATTATTGGAATTAGATAAATGGGCAAGTTTGTGGAATTGG
TTTAACATAACAAATTGGCTGTGGTATATAAAATTATTCATAATGATAGTAGGAGGCTTGGTAGGTTTAA
GAATAGTTTTTGCTGTACTTTCTATAGTGAATAGAGTTAGGCAGGGATATTCACCATTATCGTTTCAGAC
CCACCTCCCAACCCCGAGGGGACCCGACAGGCCCGAAGGAATAGAAGAAGAAGGTGGAGAGAGAGACAGA
GACAGATCCATTCGATTAGTGAACGGATCGGCACTGCGTGCGCCAATTCTGCAGACAAATGGCAGTATTC
ATCCACAATTTTAAAAGAAAAGGGGGGATTGGGGGGTACAGTGCAGGGGAAAGAATAGTAGACATAATAG
CAACAGACATACAAACTAAAGAATTACAAAAACAAATTACAAAAATTCAAAATTTTCGGGTTTATTACAG
GGACAGCAGAGATCCAGTTTGGTTAATTAAGGTACCGAGGGCCTATTTCCCATGATTCCTTCATATTTGC
ATATACGATACAAGGCTGTTAGAGAGATAATTAGAATTAATTTGACTGTAAACACAAAGATATTAGTACA
AAATACGTGACGTAGAAAGTAATAATTTCTTGGGTAGTTTGCAGTTTTAAAATTATGTTTTAAAATGGAC
TATCATATGCTTACCGTAACTTGAAAGTATTTCGATTTCTTGGCTTTATATATCTTGTGGAAAGGACGAA
ACACCGTTTTAGAGCTAGAAATAGCAAGTTAAAATAAGGCTAGTCCGTTATCAACTTGAAAAAGTGGCAC
CGAGTCGGTGCTTTTTTGAATTCGCTAGCTAGGTCTTGAAAGGAGTGGGAATTGGCTCCGGTGCCCGTCA
GTGGGCAGAGCGCACATCGCCCACAGTCCCCGAGAAGTTGGGGGGAGGGGTCGGCAATTGATCCGGTGCC
TAGAGAAGGTGGCGCGGGGTAAACTGGGAAAGTGATGTCGTGTACTGGCTCCGCCTTTTTCCCGAGGGTG
GGGGAGAACCGTATATAAGTGCAGTAGTCGCCGTGAACGTTCTTTTTCGCAACGGGTTTGCCGCCAGAAC
ACAGGACCGGTTCTAGAGCGCTGCCACCATGGACAAGAAGTACAGCATCGGCCTGGACATCGGCACCAAC
TCTGTGGGCTGGGCCGTGATCACCGACGAGTACAAGGTGCCCAGCAAGAAATTCAAGGTGCTGGGCAACA
CCGACCGGCACAGCATCAAGAAGAACCTGATCGGAGCCCTGCTGTTCGACAGCGGCGAAACAGCCGAGGC
CACCCGGCTGAAGAGAACCGCCAGAAGAAGATACACCAGACGGAAGAACCGGATCTGCTATCTGCAAGAG
ATCTTCAGCAACGAGATGGCCAAGGTGGACGACAGCTTCTTCCACAGACTGGAAGAGTCCTTCCTGGTGG
AAGAGGATAAGAAGCACGAGCGGCACCCCATCTTCGGCAACATCGTGGACGAGGTGGCCTACCACGAGAA
GTACCCCACCATCTACCACCTGAGAAAGAAACTGGTGGACAGCACCGACAAGGCCGACCTGCGGCTGATC
TATCTGGCCCTGGCCCACATGATCAAGTTCCGGGGCCACTTCCTGATCGAGGGCGACCTGAACCCCGACA
ACAGCGACGTGGACAAGCTGTTCATCCAGCTGGTGCAGACCTACAACCAGCTGTTCGAGGAAAACCCCAT
CAACGCCAGCGGCGTGGACGCCAAGGCCATCCTGTCTGCCAGACTGAGCAAGAGCAGACGGCTGGAAAAT
CTGATCGCCCAGCTGCCCGGCGAGAAGAAGAATGGCCTGTTCGGAAACCTGATTGCCCTGAGCCTGGGCC
TGACCCCCAACTTCAAGAGCAACTTCGACCTGGCCGAGGATGCCAAACTGCAGCTGAGCAAGGACACCTA
CGACGACGACCTGGACAACCTGCTGGCCCAGATCGGCGACCAGTACGCCGACCTGTTTCTGGCCGCCAAG
AACCTGTCCGACGCCATCCTGCTGAGCGACATCCTGAGAGTGAACACCGAGATCACCAAGGCCCCCCTGA
GCGCCTCTATGATCAAGAGATACGACGAGCACCACCAGGACCTGACCCTGCTGAAAGCTCTCGTGCGGCA
GCAGCTGCCTGAGAAGTACAAAGAGATTTTCTTCGACCAGAGCAAGAACGGCTACGCCGGCTACATTGAC
GGCGGAGCCAGCCAGGAAGAGTTCTACAAGTTCATCAAGCCCATCCTGGAAAAGATGGACGGCACCGAGG
AACTGCTCGTGAAGCTGAACAGAGAGGACCTGCTGCGGAAGCAGCGGACCTTCGACAACGGCAGCATCCC
CCACCAGATCCACCTGGGAGAGCTGCACGCCATTCTGCGGCGGCAGGAAGATTTTTACCCATTCCTGAAG
GACAACCGGGAAAAGATCGAGAAGATCCTGACCTTCCGCATCCCCTACTACGTGGGCCCTCTGGCCAGGG
GAAACAGCAGATTCGCCTGGATGACCAGAAAGAGCGAGGAAACCATCACCCCCTGGAACTTCGAGGAAGT
GGTGGACAAGGGCGCTTCCGCCCAGAGCTTCATCGAGCGGATGACCAACTTCGATAAGAACCTGCCCAAC
GAGAAGGTGCTGCCCAAGCACAGCCTGCTGTACGAGTACTTCACCGTGTATAACGAGCTGACCAAAGTGA
AATACGTGACCGAGGGAATGAGAAAGCCCGCCTTCCTGAGCGGCGAGCAGAAAAAGGCCATCGTGGACCT
GCTGTTCAAGACCAACCGGAAAGTGACCGTGAAGCAGCTGAAAGAGGACTACTTCAAGAAAATCGAGTGC
TTCGACTCCGTGGAAATCTCCGGCGTGGAAGATCGGTTCAACGCCTCCCTGGGCACATACCACGATCTGC
TGAAAATTATCAAGGACAAGGACTTCCTGGACAATGAGGAAAACGAGGACATTCTGGAAGATATCGTGCT
GACCCTGACACTGTTTGAGGACAGAGAGATGATCGAGGAACGGCTGAAAACCTATGCCCACCTGTTCGAC
GACAAAGTGATGAAGCAGCTGAAGCGGCGGAGATACACCGGCTGGGGCAGGCTGAGCCGGAAGCTGATCA
ACGGCATCCGGGACAAGCAGTCCGGCAAGACAATCCTGGATTTCCTGAAGTCCGACGGCTTCGCCAACAG
AAACTTCATGCAGCTGATCCACGACGACAGCCTGACCTTTAAAGAGGACATCCAGAAAGCCCAGGTGTCC
GGCCAGGGCGATAGCCTGCACGAGCACATTGCCAATCTGGCCGGCAGCCCCGCCATTAAGAAGGGCATCC
TGCAGACAGTGAAGGTGGTGGACGAGCTCGTGAAAGTGATGGGCCGGCACAAGCCCGAGAACATCGTGAT
CGAAATGGCCAGAGAGAACCAGACCACCCAGAAGGGACAGAAGAACAGCCGCGAGAGAATGAAGCGGATC
GAAGAGGGCATCAAAGAGCTGGGCAGCCAGATCCTGAAAGAACACCCCGTGGAAAACACCCAGCTGCAGA
ACGAGAAGCTGTACCTGTACTACCTGCAGAATGGGCGGGATATGTACGTGGACCAGGAACTGGACATCAA
CCGGCTGTCCGACTACGATGTGGACCATATCGTGCCTCAGAGCTTTCTGAAGGACGACTCCATCGACAAC
AAGGTGCTGACCAGAAGCGACAAGAACCGGGGCAAGAGCGACAACGTGCCCTCCGAAGAGGTCGTGAAGA
AGATGAAGAACTACTGGCGGCAGCTGCTGAACGCCAAGCTGATTACCCAGAGAAAGTTCGACAATCTGAC
CAAGGCCGAGAGAGGCGGCCTGAGCGAACTGGATAAGGCCGGCTTCATCAAGAGACAGCTGGTGGAAACC
CGGCAGATCACAAAGCACGTGGCACAGATCCTGGACTCCCGGATGAACACTAAGTACGACGAGAATGACA
AGCTGATCCGGGAAGTGAAAGTGATCACCCTGAAGTCCAAGCTGGTGTCCGATTTCCGGAAGGATTTCCA
GTTTTACAAAGTGCGCGAGATCAACAACTACCACCACGCCCACGACGCCTACCTGAACGCCGTCGTGGGA
ACCGCCCTGATCAAAAAGTACCCTAAGCTGGAAAGCGAGTTCGTGTACGGCGACTACAAGGTGTACGACG
TGCGGAAGATGATCGCCAAGAGCGAGCAGGAAATCGGCAAGGCTACCGCCAAGTACTTCTTCTACAGCAA
CATCATGAACTTTTTCAAGACCGAGATTACCCTGGCCAACGGCGAGATCCGGAAGCGGCCTCTGATCGAG
ACAAACGGCGAAACCGGGGAGATCGTGTGGGATAAGGGCCGGGATTTTGCCACCGTGCGGAAAGTGCTGA
GCATGCCCCAAGTGAATATCGTGAAAAAGACCGAGGTGCAGACAGGCGGCTTCAGCAAAGAGTCTATCCT
GCCCAAGAGGAACAGCGATAAGCTGATCGCCAGAAAGAAGGACTGGGACCCTAAGAAGTACGGCGGCTTC
GACAGCCCCACCGTGGCCTATTCTGTGCTGGTGGTGGCCAAAGTGGAAAAGGGCAAGTCCAAGAAACTGA
AGAGTGTGAAAGAGCTGCTGGGGATCACCATCATGGAAAGAAGCAGCTTCGAGAAGAATCCCATCGACTT
TCTGGAAGCCAAGGGCTACAAAGAAGTGAAAAAGGACCTGATCATCAAGCTGCCTAAGTACTCCCTGTTC
GAGCTGGAAAACGGCCGGAAGAGAATGCTGGCCTCTGCCGGCGAACTGCAGAAGGGAAACGAACTGGCCC
TGCCCTCCAAATATGTGAACTTCCTGTACCTGGCCAGCCACTATGAGAAGCTGAAGGGCTCCCCCGAGGA
TAATGAGCAGAAACAGCTGTTTGTGGAACAGCACAAGCACTACCTGGACGAGATCATCGAGCAGATCAGC
GAGTTCTCCAAGAGAGTGATCCTGGCCGACGCTAATCTGGACAAAGTGCTGTCCGCCTACAACAAGCACC
GGGATAAGCCCATCAGAGAGCAGGCCGAGAATATCATCCACCTGTTTACCCTGACCAATCTGGGAGCCCC
TGCCGCCTTCAAGTACTTTGACACCACCATCGACCGGAAGAGGTACACCAGCACCAAAGAGGTGCTGGAC
GCCACCCTGATCCACCAGAGCATCACCGGCCTGTACGAGACACGGATCGACCTGTCTCAGCTGGGAGGCG
ACAAGCGACCTGCCGCCACAAAGAAGGCTGGACAGGCTAAGAAGAAGAAAGATTACAAAGACGATGACGA
TAAGGGATCCGGCGCAACAAACTTCTCTCTGCTGAAACAAGCCGGAGATGTCGAAGAGAATCCTGGACCG
ACCGAGTACAAGCCCACGGTGCGCCTCGCCACCCGCGACGACGTCCCCAGGGCCGTACGCACCCTCGCCG
CCGCGTTCGCCGACTACCCCGCCACGCGCCACACCGTCGATCCGGACCGCCACATCGAGCGGGTCACCGA
GCTGCAAGAACTCTTCCTCACGCGCGTCGGGCTCGACATCGGCAAGGTGTGGGTCGCGGACGACGGCGCC
GCGGTGGCGGTCTGGACCACGCCGGAGAGCGTCGAAGCGGGGGCGGTGTTCGCCGAGATCGGCCCGCGCA
TGGCCGAGTTGAGCGGTTCCCGGCTGGCCGCGCAGCAACAGATGGAAGGCCTCCTGGCGCCGCACCGGCC
CAAGGAGCCCGCGTGGTTCCTGGCCACCGTCGGAGTCTCGCCCGACCACCAGGGCAAGGGTCTGGGCAGC
GCCGTCGTGCTCCCCGGAGTGGAGGCGGCCGAGCGCGCCGGGGTGCCCGCCTTCCTGGAGACCTCCGCGC
CCCGCAACCTCCCCTTCTACGAGCGGCTCGGCTTCACCGTCACCGCCGACGTCGAGGTGCCCGAAGGACC
GCGCACCTGGTGCATGACCCGCAAGCCCGGTGCCTGAACGCGTTAAGTCGACAATCAACCTCTGGATTAC
AAAATTTGTGAAAGATTGACTGGTATTCTTAACTATGTTGCTCCTTTTACGCTATGTGGATACGCTGCTT
TAATGCCTTTGTATCATGCTATTGCTTCCCGTATGGCTTTCATTTTCTCCTCCTTGTATAAATCCTGGTT
GCTGTCTCTTTATGAGGAGTTGTGGCCCGTTGTCAGGCAACGTGGCGTGGTGTGCACTGTGTTTGCTGAC
GCAACCCCCACTGGTTGGGGCATTGCCACCACCTGTCAGCTCCTTTCCGGGACTTTCGCTTTCCCCCTCC
CTATTGCCACGGCGGAACTCATCGCCGCCTGCCTTGCCCGCTGCTGGACAGGGGCTCGGCTGTTGGGCAC
TGACAATTCCGTGGTGTTGTCGGGGAAATCATCGTCCTTTCCTTGGCTGCTCGCCTGTGTTGCCACCTGG
ATTCTGCGCGGGACGTCCTTCTGCTACGTCCCTTCGGCCCTCAATCCAGCGGACCTTCCTTCCCGCGGCC
TGCTGCCGGCTCTGCGGCCTCTTCCGCGTCTTCGCCTTCGCCCTCAGACGAGTCGGATCTCCCTTTGGGC
CGCCTCCCCGCGTCGACTTTAAGACCAATGACTTACAAGGCAGCTGTAGATCTTAGCCACTTTTTAAAAG
AAAAGGGGGGACTGGAAGGGCTAATTCACTCCCAACGAAGACAAGATCTGCTTTTTGCTTGTACTGGGTC
TCTCTGGTTAGACCAGATCTGAGCCTGGGAGCTCTCTGGCTAACTAGGGAACCCACTGCTTAAGCCTCAA
TAAAGCTTGCCTTGAGTGCTTCAAGTAGTGTGTGCCCGTCTGTTGTGTGACTCTGGTAACTAGAGATCCC
TCAGACCCTTTTAGTCAGTGTGGAAAATCTCTAGCAGGGCCCGTTTAAACCCGCTGATCAGCCTCGACTG
TGCCTTCTAGTTGCCAGCCATCTGTTGTTTGCCCCTCCCCCGTGCCTTCCTTGACCCTGGAAGGTGCCAC
TCCCACTGTCCTTTCCTAATAAAATGAGGAAATTGCATCGCATTGTCTGAGTAGGTGTCATTCTATTCTG
GGGGGTGGGGTGGGGCAGGACAGCAAGGGGGAGGATTGGGAAGACAATAGCAGGCATGCTGGGGATGCGG
TGGGCTCTATGGCTTCTGAGGCGGAAAGAACCAGCTGGGGCTCTAGGGGGTATCCCC
[124 nt withheld, positions 12308-12431]
C
[91 nt withheld, positions 12433-12523]
A
[49 nt withheld, positions 12525-12573]
CCTTTGACGTTGGAGTCCACGTTCTTT
[37 nt withheld, positions 12601-12637]
ACCCTATCTCGGTCTATTCTTTTGATTTATAAGGGATTTTGCCGATTTCGGCCTATTGGTTAAAAAATGA
GCTGATTTAACAAAAATTTAACGCGAATTAATTCTGTGGAATGTGTGTCAGTTAGGGTGTGGAAAGTCCC
CAGGCTCCCCAGCAGGCAGAAGTATGCAAAGCATGCATCTCAATTAGTCAGCAACCAGGTGTGGAAAGTC
CCCAGGCTCCCCAGCAGGCAGAAGTATGCAAAGCATGCATCTCAATTAGTCAGCAACCATAGTCCCGCCC
CTAACTCCGCCCATCCCGCCCCTAACTCCGCCCAGTTCCGCCCATTCTCCGCCCCATGGCTGACTAATTT
TTTTT
Features (pLannotate 1.2.2; 33 found; start..end, strand, type, name):
    135..182     +  promoter       EM7 promoter: synthetic bacterial promoter&nbsp
    201..575     +  CDS            BleoR: antibiotic-binding protein; Sh ble from Streptoalloteichus hindustanus; confers resistance to bleomycin, phleomycin, and Zeocin™
    585..710     +  CDS            ble (fragment): BLE_KLEPN - Experimental evidence at protein level: Swiss-Prot protein existence level 1. Binding protein with a strong affinity to the bleomycin family of antibiotics. Binds to CL990; an antimitotic-antibiotic compound. From Klebsiella pneumoniae.
    705..826     +  polyA_signal   SV40 poly(A) signal: SV40 polyadenylation signal
    897..919     -  protein_bind   lac operator (fragment): The lac repressor binds to the lac operator to inhibit transcription in E. coli. This inhibition can be relieved by adding lactose or isopropyl-β-D-thiogalactopyranoside (IPTG). lac repressor encoded by lacI
    923..953     -  promoter       lac promoter: promoter for the E. coli lac operon
    968..989     -  protein_bind   CAP binding site: CAP binding activates transcription in the presence of cAMP. E. coli catabolite activator protein
   1002..1094    -  CDS            lacI (fragment): lac repressor; lacI; The lac repressor binds to the lac operator to inhibit transcription in E. coli. This inhibition can be relieved by adding lactose or isopropyl-β-D-thiogalactopyranoside (IPTG).
   1277..1865    -  rep_origin     ori: high-copy-number ColE1/pMB1/pBR322/pUC origin of replication
   2036..2896    -  CDS            AmpR: β-lactamase; bla; confers resistance to ampicillin, carbenicillin, and related antibiotics
   2897..3001    -  promoter       AmpR promoter: bla
   3060..3112    -  misc_feature   bom (fragment): basis of mobility region from pBR322
   3267..3646    +  enhancer       CMV enhancer: human cytomegalovirus immediate early enhancer
   3647..3846    +  promoter       CMV promoter: human cytomegalovirus (CMV) immediate early promoter
   3864..4044    +  LTR            5' LTR (truncated): truncated 5' long terminal repeat (LTR) from HIV-1
   4091..4216    +  misc_feature   HIV-1 Ψ: packaging signal of human immunodeficiency virus type 1
   4200..4563    +  CDS            HIV-1 gag (fragment): gag protein from human immunodeficiency virus 1; gag
   4709..4942    +  misc_feature   RRE: The Rev response element (RRE) of HIV-1 allows for Rev-dependent mRNA export from the nucleus to the cytoplasm.
   5319..5419    +  CDS            Rev (fragment): human immunodeficiency virus 1 (HIV-1) Rev protein; rev; enhances nuclear export of unspliced and incompletely spliced viral mRNAs
   5469..5586    +  misc_feature   cPPT/CTS: central polypurine tract and central termination sequence of HIV-1
   5637..5877    +  promoter       U6 promoter: RNA polymerase III promoter for human U6 snRNA
   5886..5961    +  misc_RNA       gRNA scaffold: guide RNA scaffold for the Streptococcus pyogenes CRISPR/Cas9 system
   5979..5997    +  CDS            small t antigen (fragment): SV40 (simian virus 40) small t antigen
   6023..6234    +  promoter       EF-1α core promoter: core promoter for human elongation factor EF-1α
   6259..10362   +  CDS            Cas9: Cas9 (Csn1) endonuclease from the Streptococcus pyogenes Type II CRISPR/Cas system generates RNA-guided double strand breaks in DNA
  10500..11097   +  CDS            PuroR (fragment): puromycin N-acetyltransferase; pac from Streptomyces; confers resistance to puromycin
  11113..11701   +  misc_feature   WPRE: woodchuck hepatitis virus posttranscriptional regulatory element
  11752..11771   +  misc_feature   cPPT/CTS (fragment): central polypurine tract and central termination sequence of HIV-1
  11773..12006   +  LTR            3' LTR (ΔU3): self-inactivating 3' long terminal repeat (LTR) from HIV-1
  12038..12262   +  polyA_signal   bGH poly(A) signal: bovine growth hormone polyadenylation signal
  12266..12287   +  promoter       SV40 promoter (fragment): SV40 enhancer and early promoter
  12308..12736   +  rep_origin     f1 ori (sequence partly withheld): f1 bacteriophage origin of replication; arrow indicates direction of (+) strand synthesis
  12750..87      +  promoter       SV40 promoter (across the origin): SV40 enhancer and early promoter
