[The description below was written by a language model from this plasmid's Addgene catalogue record and pLannotate feature annotations shown in this document.]
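Description:
LCV2 control is an empty-backbone derivative of lentiCRISPRv2, a lentiviral CRISPR vector for mammalian cells that expresses Streptococcus pyogenes Cas9 without a targeting sgRNA. It is propagated in E. coli as a high-copy plasmid through a ColE1/pUC-type origin and selected with ampicillin via the β-lactamase gene. An f1 origin is also annotated. Outside the viral region, the backbone carries a bleomycin/Zeocin resistance gene preceded by both an SV40 promoter and the bacterial EM7 promoter and followed by an SV40 polyadenylation signal.

The lentiviral portion uses a CMV enhancer/promoter fused to a truncated HIV-1 5' LTR to drive genomic RNA production in packaging cells. This is followed by the Ψ packaging signal with a partial gag fragment, the Rev response element for nuclear export, and the cPPT/CTS. It ends in a self-inactivating ΔU3 3' LTR with a downstream bGH polyadenylation signal. Within this frame, a human U6 RNA polymerase III promoter sits only a few bases upstream of the S. pyogenes guide RNA scaffold, consistent with the absence of a spacer or large stuffer, so no targeting guide is produced. An EF-1α core promoter drives Cas9, with a puromycin N-acetyltransferase coding sequence downstream on the same strand for selecting transduced cells. The feature table does not annotate the linker joining the two. A WPRE follows to enhance transcript expression.

The record supports its use as a non-targeting control alongside sgRNA-bearing lentiCRISPRv2 constructs in knockout experiments, giving cells that are transduced, puromycin-selected and Cas9-expressing but not edited at a specific locus.
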