Addgene plasmid #217443: LCV2 control
Purpose: (Empty Backbone) Lentiviral vector expressing Cas9 without a targeting sgRNA
Depositing lab: Jarrod Johnson. Depositing organization: University of Utah. Publication: Cell-free assays reveal that the HIV-1 capsid protects reverse transcripts from cGAS immune sensing. Scott TM, Arnold LM, Powers JA, McCann DA, Rowe AB, Christensen DE, Pereira MJ, Zhou W, Torrez RM, Iwasa JH, Kranzusch PJ, Sundquist WI, Johnson JS. PLoS Pathog. 2025 Jan 28;21(1):e1012206. doi: 10.1371/journal.ppat.1012206. PubMed 39874383.
Backbone
  Vector backbone: lentiCRISPRv2
  Vector type: Mammalian Expression, Lentiviral, CRISPR
Growth in bacteria
  Bacterial resistance: Ampicillin, 100 μg/mL
  Growth temperature: 37°C
  Growth strain: NEB Stable
  Copy number: High Copy
Gene/Insert
  Gene/Insert name: None
Terms and licenses: Academic/Nonprofit Terms; Industry Terms: Not Available to Industry
How to cite: LCV2 control was a gift from Jarrod Johnson (Addgene plasmid # 217443 ; http://n2t.net/addgene:217443 ; RRID:Addgene_217443)
